>Addgene plasmid #39037 | GMFG | depositor partial sequence | sequence record 49095 | GMFG sequence 499 bps
ATGCACCATCATCATCATCATTCTTCTGGTGTAGATCTGGGTACCGAGAACCTGTACTTCCAATCCATGG
TGTGCGAGGTAGACCCAGAGCTAACAGAAAAGCTGAGGAAATTCCGCTTCCGAAAAGAGACAGACAATGC
AGCCATCATAATGAAGGTGGACAAAGACCGGCAGATGGTGGTGCTGGAGGAAGAATTTCAGAACATTTCC
CCAGAGGAGCTCAAAATGGAGTTGCCGGAGAGACAGCCCAGGTTCGTGGTTTACAGCTACAAGTACGTGC
ATGACGATGGCCGAGTGTCCTACCCTTTGTGTTTCATCTTCTCCAGCCCTGTGGGCTGCAAGCCGGAACA
ACAGATGATGTATGCAGGGAGTAAAAACAGGCTGGTGCAGACAGCAGAGCTCACAAAGGTGTTCGAAATC
CGCACCACTGATGACCTCACTGAGGCCTGGCTCCAAGAAAAGTTGTCTTTCTGACAGTAAAGGTGGATAC
GGATCCGAA
