>Addgene plasmid #39037 | GMFG | addgene partial sequence | sequence record 53081 | T7 5'-TAATACGACTCACTATAGGG-3'
AATTCCCTCTGAATATTTTGTTTACTTTAAGAAGGAGATATACATATGCACCATCATCATCATCATTCTT
CTGGTGTAGATCTGGGTACCGAGAACCTGTACTTCCAATCCATGGTGTGCGAGGTAGACCCAGAGCTAAC
AGAAAAGCTGAGGAAATTCCGCTTCCGAAAAGAGACAGACAATGCAGCCATCATAATGAAGGTGGACAAA
GACCGGCAGATGGTGGTGCTGGAGGAAGAATTTCAGAACATTTCCCCAGAGGAGCTCAAAATGGAGTTGC
CGGAGAGACAGCCCAGGTTCGTGGTTTACAGCTACAAGTACGTGCATGACGATGGCCGAGTGTCCTACCC
TTTGTGTTTCATCTTCTCCAGCCCTGTGGGCTGCAAGCCGGAACAACAGATGATGTATGCAGGGAGTAAA
AACAGGCTGGTGCAGACAGCAGAGCTCACAAAGGTGTTCGAAATCCGCACCACTGATGACCTCACTGAGG
CCTGGCTCCAAGAAAAGTTGTCTTTCTGACAGTAAAGGTGGATACGGATCCGAATTCGAGCTCCGTCGAC
AAGCTTGCGGCCGCACTCGAGCACCACCACCACCACCACTGAGATCCGGCTGCTAACAAAGCCCGAAAGG
AAGCTGAGTTGGCTGCTGCCACCGCTGAGCAATAACTAGCATAACCCCTTGGGGCCTCTAAACGGGTCTT
GAGGGGTTTTTTGCTGAAAGGAGGAACTATATCCGGATTGGCGAATGGG
[124 nt withheld, positions 750-873]
C
[44 nt withheld, positions 875-918]
