>Addgene plasmid #39037 | GMFG | addgene partial sequence | sequence record 53364 | T7_term
TGTCGACGGAGCTCGAATTCGGATCCGTATCCACCTTTACTGTCAGAAAGACAACTTTTCTTGGAGCCAG
GCCTCAGTGAGGTCATCAGTGGTGCGGATTTCGAACACCTTTGTGAGCTCTGCTGTCTGCACCAGCCTGT
TTTTACTCCCTGCATACATCATCTGTTGTTCCGGCTTGCAGCCCACAGGGCTGGAGAAGATGAAACACAA
AGGGTAGGACACTCGGCCATCGTCATGCACGTACTTGTAGCTGTAAACCACGAACCTGGGCTGTCTCTCC
GGCAACTCCATTTTGAGCTCCTCTGGGGAAATGTTCTGAAATTCTTCCTCCAGCACCACCATCTGCCGGT
CTTTGTCCACCTTCATTATGATGGCTGCATTGTCTGTCTCTTTTCGGAAGCGGAATTTCCTCAGCTTTTC
TGTTAGCTCTGGGTCTACCTCGCACACCATGGATTGGAAGTACAGGTTCTCGGTACCCAGATCTACACCA
GAAGAATGATGATGATGATGGTGCATATGTATATCTCCTTCTTAAAGTTAAAACAAAATTATTTCTAGAG
GGGAATTGTTATCCGCTCACAATTCCCCTATAGTGAGTCGTATTAATTTCGCGGGATCGAGATCTCG
