[The description below was written by a language model from this plasmid's Addgene catalogue record.]
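Description:
GMFG is a bacterial expression plasmid built on the pNIC28-Bsa4 backbone from the SGC. It carries a human glia maturation factor gamma (GMFG, also called GMF-gamma) coding insert of about 499 bp. The plasmid is maintained in E. coli under kanamycin selection and is listed as low copy. The record does not name the origin of replication or the promoter. However, the listed sequencing primers (T7 forward and T7-terminator reverse) indicate that the insert sits between T7 promoter and T7 terminator regions, an arrangement normally used for expression in host strains that supply T7 RNA polymerase.

The insert was introduced by ligation-independent cloning and is fused at its N terminus to a His tag followed by a TEV protease recognition site. The His tag allows the recombinant protein to be captured by immobilised metal affinity chromatography. TEV cleavage can then remove the tag to leave a near-native protein. The stated purpose is bacterial production of protein for structure determination, and the record links the construct to a deposited PDB structure of GMFG. The catalogue entry cautions that the insert may not be the full open reading frame. This is common for structural genomics constructs, where domain boundaries are trimmed to improve solubility or crystallisation, so the exact residues encoded should be checked against the sequence. No feature table is provided, so the description rests on the catalogue fields alone.
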