Addgene plasmid #39037: GMFG
Purpose: Bacterial expression for structure determination; may not be full ORF
Depositing lab: Nicola Burgess-Brown. Depositing organization: University of Oxford.
Backbone
  Vector backbone: pNIC28-Bsa4
  Backbone manufacturer: SGC
  Vector type: Bacterial Expression
Growth in bacteria
  Bacterial resistance: Kanamycin, 50 μg/mL
  Growth temperature: 37°C
  Growth strain: Mach1
  Copy number: Low Copy
Gene/Insert
  Gene/Insert name: GMFG (alt names: glia maturation factor, gamma; PDB:3L50)
  Species: H. sapiens (human)
  Insert size (bp): 499
  Entrez Gene: GMFG (a.k.a. GMF-GAMMA)
  Tag / fusion protein: His Tev (N terminal on insert)
  Cloning method: Ligation Independent Cloning
  Sequencing primers: 5′ T7; 3′ T7-term
Terms and licenses: Academic/Nonprofit Terms; Industry Terms: Not Available to Industry
How to cite: GMFG was a gift from Nicola Burgess-Brown (Addgene plasmid # 39037 ; http://n2t.net/addgene:39037 ; RRID:Addgene_39037)
